>Addgene plasmid #124169 | KA1063_pPB-hCMV*1-cHA-IRESH2BmKO2 | addgene full sequence | sequence record 239470 | Addgene NGS Result
CTAAATTGTAAGCGTTAATATTTTGTTAAAATTCGCGTTAAATTTTTGTTAAATCAGCTCATTTTTTAAC
CAATAGGCCGAAATCGGCAAAATCCCTTATAAATCAAAAGAATAGACCGAGATAGGGT
[37 nt withheld, positions 129-165]
AAAGAACGTGGACTCCAACGTCAAAGG
[49 nt withheld, positions 193-241]
T
[91 nt withheld, positions 243-333]
G
[124 nt withheld, positions 335-458]
CCCATTCGCCATTCAGGCTGCGCAACTGTTGGGAAGGGCGATCGGTGCGGGCCTCTTCGCTATTACGCCA
GCTGGCGAAAGGGGGATGTGCTGCAAGGCGATTAAGTTGGGTAACGCCAGGGTTTTCCCAGTCACGACGT
TGTAAAACGACGGCCAGTGAATTGTAATACGACTCACTATAGGGCGAATTGGGTACCTTAACCCTAGAAA
GATAGTCTGCGTAAAATTGACGCATGCATTCTTGAAATATTGCTCTCTCTTTCTAAATAGCGCGAATCCG
TCGCTGTGCATTTAGGACATCTCAGTCGCCGCTTGGAGCTCCCGTGAGGCGTGCTTGTCAATGAGGTAAG
TGTCACTGATTTTGAACTATAACGACCGCGTGAGTCAAAATGACGCATGATTATCTTTTACGTGACTTTT
AAGATTTAACTCATACGATAATTATATTGTTATTTCATGTTCTACTTACGTGATAACTTATTATATATAT
ATTTTCTTGTTATAGATATCATAATTTAAACAAGCAAAACCAAATTAAGGGCCAGCTCATTCCTCCCACT
CATGATCTATAGATCTGGATCCGTCGACAACGGCAAGCTTACATCGAGTTTACCACTCCCTATCAGTGAT
AGAGAAAAGTGAAAGTCGAGTTTACCACTCCCTATCAGTGATAGAGAAAAGTGAAAGTCGAGTTTACCAC
TCCCTATCAGTGATAGAGAAAAGTGAAAGTCGAGTTTACCACTCCCTATCAGTGATAGAGAAAAGTGAAA
GTCGAGTTTACCACTCCCTATCAGTGATAGAGAAAAGTGAAAGTCGAGTTTACCACTCCCTATCAGTGAT
AGAGAAAAGTGAAAGTCGAGTTTACCACTCCCTATCAGTGATAGAGAAAAGTGAAAGTCGAGCTCGGTAC
CCGGGTCGAGGTAGGCGTGTACGGTGGGAGGCCTATATAAGCAGAGCTCGTTTAGTGAACCGTCAGATCG
CCTGGAGACGCCATCCACGCTGTTTTGACCTCCATAGAAGACACCGGGACCGATCCAGCCTCCGCGGGAC
TCAGACACCCGGGATCCTGAGAACTTCAGGGTGAGTTTGGGGACCCTTGATTGTTCTTTCTTTTTCGCTA
TTGTAAAATTCATGTTATATGGAGGGGGCAAAGTTTTCAGGGTGTTGTTTAGAATGGGAAGATGTCCCTT
GTATCACCATGGACCCTCATGATAATTTTGTTTCTTTCACTTTCTACTCTGTTGACAACCATTGTCTCCT
CTTATTTTCTTTTCATTTTCTGTAACTTTTTCGTTAAACTTTAGCTTGCATTTGTAACGAATTTTTAAAT
TCACTTTTGTTTATTTGTCAGATTGTAAGTACTTTCTCTAATCACTTTTTTTTCAAGGCAATCAGGGTAT
ATTATATTGTACTTCAGCACAGTTTTAGAGAACAATTGTTATAATTAAATGATAAGGTAGAATATTTCTG
CATATAAATTCTGGCTGGCGTGGAAATATTCTTATTGGTAGAAACAACTACACCCTGGTCATCATCCTGC
CTTTCTCTTTATGGTTACAATGATATACACTGTTTGAGATGAGGATAAAATACTCTGAGTCCAAACCGGG
CCCCTCTGCTAACCATGTTCATGCCTTCTTCTCTTTCCTACAGCTCCTGGGCAACGTGCTGGTTGTTGTG
CTGTCTCATCATTTTGGCAAAGAATTCCTCGAGATCTCACGCGTGACTAGTGCCATGGCCTACCCATACG
ACGTGCCAGACTACGCCTAGCGGCCGCTCGATAAGCTTGATATCGAATTCCGCCCCCCCCCCCTCTCCCT
CCCCCCCCCCTAACGTTACTGGCCGAAGCCGCTTGGAATAAGGCCGGTGTGCGTTTGTCTATATGTTATT
TTCCACCATATTGCCGTCTTTTGGCAATGTGAGGGCCCGGAAACCTGGCCCTGTCTTCTTGACGAGCATT
CCTAGGGGTCTTTCCCCTCTCGCCAAAGGAATGCAAGGTCTGTTGAATGTCGTGAAGGAAGCAGTTCCTC
TGGAAGCTTCTTGAAGACAAACAACGTCTGTAGCGACCCTTTGCAGGCAGCGGAACCCCCCACCTGGCGA
CAGGTGCCTCTGCGGCCAAAAGCCACGTGTATAAGATACACCTGCAAAGGCGGCACAACCCCAGTGCCAC
GTTGTGAGTTGGATAGTTGTGGAAAGAGTCAAATGGCTCTCCTCAAGCGTATTCAACAAGGGGCTGAAGG
ATGCCCAGAAGGTACCCCATTGTATGGGATCTGATCTGGGGCCTCGGTGCACATGCTTTACATGTGTTTA
GTCGAGGTTAAAAAAACGTCTAGGCCCCCCGAACCACGGGGACGTGGTTTTCCTTTGAAAAACACGATGA
TAATATGGCCACAACC
[378 nt withheld, positions 2855-3232]
CTCGAGACTAGTGCCACCATGGTGAGTGTGATTAAACCAGAGATGAAGATGAGGTACTACATGGACGGCT
CCGTCAATGGGCATGAGTTCACAATTGAAGGTGAAGGCACAGGCAGACCTTACGAGGGACATCAAGAGAT
GACACTACGCGTCACAATGGCCGAGGGCGGGCCAATGCCTTTCGCGTTTGACTTAGTGTCACACGTGTTC
TGTTACGGCCACAGAGTATTTACTAAATATCCAGAAGAGATACCAGACTATTTCAAACAAGCATTTCCTG
AAGGCCTGTCATGGGAAAGGTCGTTGGAGTTCGAAGATGGTGGGTCCGCTTCAGTCAGTGCGCATATAAG
CCTTAGAGGAAACACCTTCTACCACAAATCCAAATTTACTGGGGTTAACTTTCCTGCCGATGGTCCTATC
ATGCAAAACCAAAGTGTTGATTGGGAGCCATCAACCGAGAAAATTACTGCCAGCGACGGAGTTCTGAAGG
GTGATGTTACGATGTACCTAAAACTTGAAGGAGGCGGCAATCACAAATGCCAAATGAAGACTACTTACAA
GGCGGCAAAAGAGATTCTTGAAATGCCAGGAGACCATTACATCGGCCATCGCCTCGTCAGGAAAACCGAA
GGCAACATTACTGAGCAGGTAGAAGATGCAGTAGCTCATTCCGCTAGCTGAATCGATGATCTAGAGCTCG
CTGATCAGCCTCGACTGTGCCTTCTAGTTGCCAGCCATCTGTTGTTTGCCCCTCCCCCGTGCCTTCCTTG
ACCCTGGAAGGTGCCACTCCCACTGTCCTTTCCTAATAAAATGAGGAAATTGCATCGCATTGTCTGAGTA
GGTGTCATTCTATTCTGGGGGGTGGGGTGGGGCAGGACAGCAAGGGGGAGGATTGGGAAGACAATAGCAG
GCATGCTGGGGATGCGGTGGGCTCTATGGCTTCTGAGGCGGAAAGAACCTGCAGCCCAAGCTTGGCGTAA
TCATGGTCATAGCTGTTTCCTGTGTGAAATTGTTATCCGCTCACAATTCCACACAACATACGAGCCGGAA
GCATAAAGTGTAAAGCCTGGGGTGCCTAATGAGTGAGCTAACTCACATTAATTGCGTTGCGCTCACTGCC
CGCTTTCCAGTCGGGAAACCTGTCGTGCCAGCGGATCCTTTGTTACTTTATAGAAGAAATTTTGAGTTTT
TGTTTTTTTTTAATAAATAAATAAACATAAATAAATTGTTTGTTGAATTTATTATTAGTATGTAAGTGTA
AATATAATAAAACTTAATATCTATTCAAATTAATAAATAAACCTCGATATACAGACCGATAAAACACATG
CGTCAATTTTACGCATGATTATCTTTAACGTACGTCACAATATGATTATCTTTCTAGGGTTAAAGAGCTC
CAGCTTTTGTTCCCTTTAGTGAGGGTTAATTTCGAGCTTGGCGTAATCATGGTCATAGCTGTTTCCTGTG
TGAAATTGTTATCCGCTCACAATTCCACACAACATACGAGCCGGAAGCATAAAGTGTAAAGCCTGGGGTG
CCTAATGAGTGAGCTAACTCACATTAATTGCGTTGCGCTCACTGCCCGCTTTCCAGTCGGGAAACCTGTC
GTGCCAGCTGCATTAATGAATCGGCCAACGCGCGGGGAGAGGCGGTTTGCGTATTGGGCGCTCTTCCGCT
TCCTCGCTCACTGACTCGCTGCGCTCGGTCGTTCGGCTGCGGCGAGCGGTATCAGCTCACTCAAAGGCGG
TAATACGGTTATCCACAGAATCAGGGGATAACGCAGGAAAGAACATGTGAGCAAAAGGCCAGCAAAAGGC
CAGGAACCGTAAAAAGGCCGCGTTGCTGGCGTTTTTCCATAGGCTCCGCCCCCCTGACGAGCATCACAAA
AATCGACGCTCAAGTCAGAGGTGGCGAAACCCGACAGGACTATAAAGATACCAGGCGTTTCCCCCTGGAA
GCTCCCTCGTGCGCTCTCCTGTTCCGACCCTGCCGCTTACCGGATACCTGTCCGCCTTTCTCCCTTCGGG
AAGCGTGGCGCTTTCTCATAGCTCACGCTGTAGGTATCTCAGTTCGGTGTAGGTCGTTCGCTCCAAGCTG
GGCTGTGTGCACGAACCCCCCGTTCAGCCCGACCGCTGCGCCTTATCCGGTAACTATCGTCTTGAGTCCA
ACCCGGTAAGACACGACTTATCGCCACTGGCAGCAGCCACTGGTAACAGGATTAGCAGAGCGAGGTATGT
AGGCGGTGCTACAGAGTTCTTGAAGTGGTGGCCTAACTACGGCTACACTAGAAGAACAGTATTTGGTATC
TGCGCTCTGCTGAAGCCAGTTACCTTCGGAAAAAGAGTTGGTAGCTCTTGATCCGGCAAACAAACCACCG
CTGGTAGCGGTGGTTTTTTTGTTTGCAAGCAGCAGATTACGCGCAGAAAAAAAGGATCTCAAGAAGATCC
TTTGATCTTTTCTACGGGGTCTGACGCTCAGTGGAACGAAAACTCACGTTAAGGGATTTTGGTCATGAGA
TTATCAAAAAGGATCTTCACCTAGATCCTTTTAAATTAAAAATGAAGTTTTAAATCAATCTAAAGTATAT
ATGAGTAAACTTGGTCTGACAGTTACCAATGCTTAATCAGTGAGGCACCTATCTCAGCGATCTGTCTATT
TCGTTCATCCATAGTTGCCTGACTCCCCGTCGTGTAGATAACTACGATACGGGAGGGCTTACCATCTGGC
CCCAGTGCTGCAATGATACCGCGAGACCCACGCTCACCGGCTCCAGATTTATCAGCAATAAACCAGCCAG
CCGGAAGGGCCGAGCGCAGAAGTGGTCCTGCAACTTTATCCGCCTCCATCCAGTCTATTAATTGTTGCCG
GGAAGCTAGAGTAAGTAGTTCGCCAGTTAATAGTTTGCGCAACGTTGTTGCCATTGCTACAGGCATCGTG
GTGTCACGCTCGTCGTTTGGTATGGCTTCATTCAGCTCCGGTTCCCAACGATCAAGGCGAGTTACATGAT
CCCCCATGTTGTGCAAAAAAGCGGTTAGCTCCTTCGGTCCTCCGATCGTTGTCAGAAGTAAGTTGGCCGC
AGTGTTATCACTCATGGTTATGGCAGCACTGCATAATTCTCTTACTGTCATGCCATCCGTAAGATGCTTT
TCTGTGACTGGTGAGTACTCAACCAAGTCATTCTGAGAATAGTGTATGCGGCGACCGAGTTGCTCTTGCC
CGGCGTCAATACGGGATAATACCGCGCCACATAGCAGAACTTTAAAAGTGCTCATCATTGGAAAACGTTC
TTCGGGGCGAAAACTCTCAAGGATCTTACCGCTGTTGAGATCCAGTTCGATGTAACCCACTCGTGCACCC
AACTGATCTTCAGCATCTTTTACTTTCACCAGCGTTTCTGGGTGAGCAAAAACGGGAAGGCAAAATGCCG
CAAAAAAGGGAATAAGGGCGACACGGAAATGTTGAATACTCATACTCTTCCTTTTTCAATATTATTGAAG
CATTTATCAGGGTTATTGTCTCATGAGCGGATACATATTTGAATGTATTTAGAAAAATAAACAAATAGGG
GTTCCGCGCACATTTCCCCGAAAAGTGCCAC
Features (pLannotate 1.2.2; 27 found; start..end, strand, type, name):
     30..458     -  rep_origin     f1 ori (sequence partly withheld): f1 bacteriophage origin of replication; arrow indicates direction of (+) strand synthesis
    463..620     -  CDS            lacZα (fragment): LacZα fragment of β-galactosidase; lacZ fragment
    623..641     +  promoter       T7 promoter: promoter for bacteriophage T7 RNA polymerase
    963..1034    +  polyA_signal   PGK poly(A) signal (fragment): mouse phosphoglycerate kinase 1 polyadenylation signal
   1075..1345    +  protein_bind   tetracycline response element: contains seven copies of the tetracycline operator tetO tetracycline repressor TetR
   1356..1373    +  misc_feature   MCS (fragment): pUC18/19 multiple cloning site
   1378..1416    +  promoter       minimal CMV promoter: human cytomegalovirus (CMV) immediate early promoter
   1539..2111    +  intron         β-globin intron: intron from rabbit β-globin gene
   2109..2207    +  CDS            HBB (fragment): HBB_LEPEU - Experimental evidence at protein level: Swiss-Prot protein existence level 1. Involved in oxygen transport from the lung to the various peripheral tissues. From Lepus europaeus (European hare).
   2236..2259    -  misc_feature   MCS (fragment): pBluescript multiple cloning site
   2379..2841    +  misc_feature   IRES: internal ribosome entry site (IRES) of the encephalomyocarditis virus (EMCV)
   2855..3232    +  CDS            H2B (sequence withheld): human histone H2B; HIST1H2BJ
   3251..3904    +  CDS            mKO2: mKO2 is a basic (constitutively fluorescent) orange fluorescent protein published in 2008, derived from Verrillofungia concinna. It has moderate acid sensitivity.
   3947..4171    +  polyA_signal   bGH poly(A) signal: bovine growth hormone polyadenylation signal
   4175..4191    +  promoter       SV40 promoter (fragment): SV40 enhancer and early promoter
   4242..4258    -  protein_bind   lac operator: The lac repressor binds to the lac operator to inhibit transcription in E. coli. This inhibition can be relieved by adding lactose or isopropyl-β-D-thiogalactopyranoside (IPTG). lac repressor encoded by lacI
   4266..4296    -  promoter       lac promoter: promoter for the E. coli lac operon
   4311..4332    -  protein_bind   CAP binding site: CAP binding activates transcription in the presence of cAMP. E. coli catabolite activator protein
   4345..4384    -  CDS            lacI (fragment): lac repressor; lacI; The lac repressor binds to the lac operator to inhibit transcription in E. coli. This inhibition can be relieved by adding lactose or isopropyl-β-D-thiogalactopyranoside (IPTG).
   4645..4663    -  promoter       T3 promoter: promoter for bacteriophage T3 RNA polymerase
   4708..4724    -  protein_bind   lac operator: The lac repressor binds to the lac operator to inhibit transcription in E. coli. This inhibition can be relieved by adding lactose or isopropyl-β-D-thiogalactopyranoside (IPTG). lac repressor encoded by lacI
   4732..4762    -  promoter       lac promoter: promoter for the E. coli lac operon
   4777..4798    -  protein_bind   CAP binding site: CAP binding activates transcription in the presence of cAMP. E. coli catabolite activator protein
   4811..4903    -  CDS            lacI (fragment): lac repressor; lacI; The lac repressor binds to the lac operator to inhibit transcription in E. coli. This inhibition can be relieved by adding lactose or isopropyl-β-D-thiogalactopyranoside (IPTG).
   5086..5674    -  rep_origin     ori: high-copy-number ColE1/pMB1/pBR322/pUC origin of replication
   5845..6705    -  CDS            AmpR: β-lactamase; bla; confers resistance to ampicillin, carbenicillin, and related antibiotics
   6706..6810    -  promoter       AmpR promoter: bla
