[The description below was written by a language model from this plasmid's Addgene catalogue record and pLannotate feature annotations shown in this document.]
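Description:
KA1063_pPB-hCMV*1-cHA-IRESH2BmKO2 is an empty mammalian expression backbone designed for piggyBac transposon-based, doxycycline-inducible expression of a gene of interest. The parental backbone is recorded as unknown, although the T7 and T3 promoters, lacZα fragment, lac regulatory remnants and f1 ori point to a pBluescript-type phagemid scaffold. It is maintained in E. coli at high copy through a ColE1/pUC-type origin and selected with ampicillin via the β-lactamase gene. The piggyBac terminal repeats implied by the "pPB" name and stated purpose are not called out in the automated feature table, so their positions cannot be confirmed from the annotation.

The expression unit begins with a tetracycline response element carrying seven tetO copies fused to a minimal CMV promoter (the hCMV*1 arrangement), which is silent until a Tet transactivator binds it. The transactivator is not encoded on this plasmid and must be supplied separately. Downstream lie a rabbit β-globin intron, which generally improves transcript processing and expression, and a cloning region that the depositor describes as an EcoRI-EcoRI site. The "cHA" in the name suggests that inserts receive a C-terminal HA epitope tag, though no HA feature is annotated. An EMCV IRES then drives translation of human histone H2B fused to the orange fluorescent protein mKO2 from the same transcript, followed by a bGH polyadenylation signal. Induced cells are therefore marked by nuclear, chromatin-bound orange fluorescence that reports on transgene expression. No mammalian drug-selection marker is annotated. With a piggyBac transposase provided in trans, the cassette can be stably integrated into the genome. The associated study concerns reprogramming to naive pluripotency.
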