Addgene plasmid #124169: KA1063_pPB-hCMV*1-cHA-IRESH2BmKO2
Purpose: (Empty Backbone) piggyBac-based Dox-inducible expression
Depositing lab: Hans Schöler. Depositing organization: Max Planck Institute for Molecular Biomedicine. Publication: Esrrb Unlocks Silenced Enhancers for Reprogramming to Naive Pluripotency. Adachi K, Kopp W, Wu G, Heising S, Greber B, Stehling M, Arauzo-Bravo MJ, Boerno ST, Timmermann B, Vingron M, Scholer HR. Cell Stem Cell. 2018 Aug 2;23(2):266-275.e6. doi: 10.1016/j.stem.2018.05.020. Epub 2018 Jun 14. PubMed 29910149.
Backbone
  Vector backbone: Unknown
  Vector type: Mammalian Expression
Growth in bacteria
  Bacterial resistance: Ampicillin, 100 μg/mL
  Growth temperature: 37°C
  Growth strain: DH5alpha
  Copy number: High Copy
Gene/Insert
  Gene/Insert name: None
Terms and licenses: Academic/Nonprofit Terms; Industry Terms: Not Available to Industry
Depositor comments: MCS: EcoRI-EcoRI
How to cite: KA1063_pPB-hCMV*1-cHA-IRESH2BmKO2 was a gift from Hans Schöler (Addgene plasmid # 124169 ; http://n2t.net/addgene:124169 ; RRID:Addgene_124169)
